>Addgene plasmid #71167 | pSGE_575_Ubi-2-Trl_dCP | depositor full sequence | sequence record 127094 | Full Sequence
CTAGAGTCGGGGCGGCCGGCCGCTTCGAGCAGACATGATAAGATACATTGATGAGTTTGGACAAACCACA
ACTAGAATGCAGTGAAAAAAATGCTTTATTTGTGAAATTTGTGATGCTATTGCTTTATTTGTAACCATTA
TAAGCTGCAATAAACAAGTTAACAACAACAATTGCATTCATTTTATGTTTCAGGTTCAGGGGGAGGTGTG
GGAGGTTTTTTAAAGCAAGTAAAACCTCTACAAATGTGGTAAAATCGATAAGGATCCGTCGACCGATGCC
CTTGAGAGCCTTCAACCCAGTCAGCTCCTTCCGGTGGGCGCGGGGCATGACTATCGTCGCCGCACTTATG
ACTGTCTTCTTTATCATGCAACTCGTAGGACAGGTGCCGGCAGCGCTCTTCCGCTTCCTCGCTCACTGAC
TCGCTGCGCTCGGTCGTTCGGCTGCGGCGAGCGGTATCAGCTCACTCAAAGGCGGTAATACGGTTATCCA
CAGAATCAGGGGATAACGCAGGAAAGAACATGTGAGCAAAAGGCCAGCAAAAGGCCAGGAACCGTAAAAA
GGCCGCGTTGCTGGCGTTTTTCCATAGGCTCCGCCCCCCTGACGAGCATCACAAAAATCGACGCTCAAGT
CAGAGGTGGCGAAACCCGACAGGACTATAAAGATACCAGGCGTTTCCCCCTGGAAGCTCCCTCGTGCGCT
CTCCTGTTCCGACCCTGCCGCTTACCGGATACCTGTCCGCCTTTCTCCCTTCGGGAAGCGTGGCGCTTTC
TCATAGCTCACGCTGTAGGTATCTCAGTTCGGTGTAGGTCGTTCGCTCCAAGCTGGGCTGTGTGCACGAA
CCCCCCGTTCAGCCCGACCGCTGCGCCTTATCCGGTAACTATCGTCTTGAGTCCAACCCGGTAAGACACG
ACTTATCGCCACTGGCAGCAGCCACTGGTAACAGGATTAGCAGAGCGAGGTATGTAGGCGGTGCTACAGA
GTTCTTGAAGTGGTGGCCTAACTACGGCTACACTAGAAGAACAGTATTTGGTATCTGCGCTCTGCTGAAG
CCAGTTACCTTCGGAAAAAGAGTTGGTAGCTCTTGATCCGGCAAACAAACCACCGCTGGTAGCGGTGGTT
TTTTTGTTTGCAAGCAGCAGATTACGCGCAGAAAAAAAGGATCTCAAGAAGATCCTTTGATCTTTTCTAC
GGGGTCTGACGCTCAGTGGAACGAAAACTCACGTTAAGGGATTTTGGTCATGAGATTATCAAAAAGGATC
TTCACCTAGATCCTTTTAAATTAAAAATGAAGTTTTAAATCAATCTAAAGTATATATGAGTAAACTTGGT
CTGACAGTTACCAATGCTTAATCAGTGAGGCACCTATCTCAGCGATCTGTCTATTTCGTTCATCCATAGT
TGCCTGACTCCCCGTCGTGTAGATAACTACGATACGGGAGGGCTTACCATCTGGCCCCAGTGCTGCAATG
ATACCGCGAGACCCACGCTCACCGGCTCCAGATTTATCAGCAATAAACCAGCCAGCCGGAAGGGCCGAGC
GCAGAAGTGGTCCTGCAACTTTATCCGCCTCCATCCAGTCTATTAATTGTTGCCGGGAAGCTAGAGTAAG
TAGTTCGCCAGTTAATAGTTTGCGCAACGTTGTTGCCATTGCTACAGGCATCGTGGTGTCACGCTCGTCG
TTTGGTATGGCTTCATTCAGCTCCGGTTCCCAACGATCAAGGCGAGTTACATGATCCCCCATGTTGTGCA
AAAAAGCGGTTAGCTCCTTCGGTCCTCCGATCGTTGTCAGAAGTAAGTTGGCCGCAGTGTTATCACTCAT
GGTTATGGCAGCACTGCATAATTCTCTTACTGTCATGCCATCCGTAAGATGCTTTTCTGTGACTGGTGAG
TACTCAACCAAGTCATTCTGAGAATAGTGTATGCGGCGACCGAGTTGCTCTTGCCCGGCGTCAATACGGG
ATAATACCGCGCCACATAGCAGAACTTTAAAAGTGCTCATCATTGGAAAACGTTCTTCGGGGCGAAAACT
CTCAAGGATCTTACCGCTGTTGAGATCCAGTTCGATGTAACCCACTCGTGCACCCAACTGATCTTCAGCA
TCTTTTACTTTCACCAGCGTTTCTGGGTGAGCAAAAACAGGAAGGCAAAATGCCGCAAAAAAGGGAATAA
GGGCGACACGGAAATGTTGAATACTCATACTCTTCCTTTTTCAATATTATTGAAGCATTTATCAGGGTTA
TTGTCTCATGAGCGGATACATATTTGAATGTATTTAGAAAAATAAACAAATAGGGGTTCCGCGCACATTT
CCCCGAAAAGTGCCACCTG
[124 nt withheld, positions 2330-2453]
C
[91 nt withheld, positions 2455-2545]
A
[49 nt withheld, positions 2547-2595]
CCTTTGACGTTGGAGTCCACGTTCTTT
[37 nt withheld, positions 2623-2659]
ACCCTATCTCGGTCTATTCTTTTGATTTATAAGGGATTTTGCCGATTTCGGCCTATTGGTTAAAAAATGA
GCTGATTTAACAAAAATTTAACGCGAATTTTAACAAAATATTAACGCTTACAATTTGCCATTCGCCATTC
AGGCTGCGCAACTGTTGGGAAGGGCGATCGGTGCGGGCCTCTTCGCTATTACGCCAGCCCAAGCTACCAT
GATAAGTAAGTAATATTAAGGTACGGGAGGTACTTGGAGCGGCCGCAATAAAATATCTTTATTTTCATTA
CATCTGTGTGTTGGTTTTTTGTGTGAATCGATAGTACTAACATACGCTCTCCATCAAAACAAAACGAAAC
AAAACAAACTAGCAAAATAGGCTGTCCCCAGTGCAAGTGCAGGTGCCAGAACATTTCTCTATCGATAGGT
ACCACAAGTTTGTACAAAAAAGCAGGCTCCGAATTCGCCCTTTTTGGGTGCTTCAACTGCGGTTTTTTTC
TGGCCTTTTAAGGCTTTAATTGAAATGCGTGTGCCAGTGTGTGTGAGAATGTTTTCAATGAGCCAAATAC
GTGTGCGATGTTGTTTTTGTTAACCGCAGTTCAACAGCATTGATAAACTCGCATACACATGCACGCACTG
GCCTCGGAGGACAGTACTCCGCTCCCATACGTGTCATTTTCGTTTGCGCGAGTGACTCAGAGAGCTGCGC
ATGTGTGCGTGCATGAGTCGTACTCACAGTGGGCGCCCGATAAGGTGGACTTGTAACTGTAGCGGAAGCA
TGGAGCCATCGAACTGCTTTTGCATTATCCTTTCTGGCCTAAAACTGTATTAAAACTATTTATTTATAAA
TATAATTTGTAGTTCGCCCATTTTAGGCAATGGCCAAACCTTCATTCCTTAAAAAACCTTAAAGAGCAGC
AATAAGATGTTCTTTCCGTTGTGATAAGCATATGCATGGAAGGGCGAATTCGACCCAGCTTTCTTGTACA
AAGTGGTAGATCTGCGATCGAGCTCGCCCGGGGATCGAGCGCAGCGGTATAAAAGGGCGCGGGGTGGCTG
AGAGCATCAGTTGTGAATGAATGTTCGAGCCGAGCAGACGTGCCGCTGCCTTCGTTAATATCCTTTGAAT
AAGCCAACTTTGAATCACAAGACGCATACCAAACGGCATTCCGGTACTGTTGGTAAAGCCACCATGGAAG
ACGCCAAAAACATAAAGAAAGGCCCGGCGCCATTCTATCCGCTGGAAGATGGAACCGCTGGAGAGCAACT
GCATAAGGCTATGAAGAGATACGCCCTGGTTCCTGGAACAATTGCTTTTACAGATGCACATATCGAGGTG
GACATCACTTACGCTGAGTACTTCGAAATGTCCGTTCGGTTGGCAGAAGCTATGAAACGATATGGGCTGA
ATACAAATCACAGAATCGTCGTATGCAGTGAAAACTCTCTTCAATTCTTTATGCCGGTGTTGGGCGCGTT
ATTTATCGGAGTTGCAGTTGCGCCCGCGAACGACATTTATAATGAACGTGAATTGCTCAACAGTATGGGC
ATTTCGCAGCCTACCGTGGTGTTCGTTTCCAAAAAGGGGTTGCAAAAAATTTTGAACGTGCAAAAAAAGC
TCCCAATCATCCAAAAAATTATTATCATGGATTCTAAAACGGATTACCAGGGATTTCAGTCGATGTACAC
GTTCGTCACATCTCATCTACCTCCCGGTTTTAATGAATACGATTTTGTGCCAGAGTCCTTCGATAGGGAC
AAGACAATTGCACTGATCATGAACTCCTCTGGATCTACTGGTCTGCCTAAAGGTGTCGCTCTGCCTCATA
GAACTGCCTGCGTGAGATTCTCGCATGCCAGAGATCCTATTTTTGGCAATCAAATCATTCCGGATACTGC
GATTTTAAGTGTTGTTCCATTCCATCACGGTTTTGGAATGTTTACTACACTCGGATATTTGATATGTGGA
TTTCGAGTCGTCTTAATGTATAGATTTGAAGAAGAGCTGTTTCTGAGGAGCCTTCAGGATTACAAGATTC
AAAGTGCGCTGCTGGTGCCAACCCTATTCTCCTTCTTCGCCAAAAGCACTCTGATTGACAAATACGATTT
ATCTAATTTACACGAAATTGCTTCTGGTGGCGCTCCCCTCTCTAAGGAAGTCGGGGAAGCGGTTGCCAAG
AGGTTCCATCTGCCAGGTATCAGGCAAGGATATGGGCTCACTGAGACTACATCAGCTATTCTGATTACAC
CCGAGGGGGATGATAAACCGGGCGCGGTCGGTAAAGTTGTTCCATTTTTTGAAGCGAAGGTTGTGGATCT
GGATACCGGGAAAACGCTGGGCGTTAATCAAAGAGGCGAACTGTGTGTGAGAGGTCCTATGATTATGTCC
GGTTATGTAAACAATCCGGAAGCGACCAACGCCTTGATTGACAAGGATGGATGGCTACATTCTGGAGACA
TAGCTTACTGGGACGAAGACGAACACTTCTTCATCGTTGACCGCCTGAAGTCTCTGATTAAGTACAAAGG
CTATCAGGTGGCTCCCGCTGAATTGGAATCCATCTTGCTCCAACACCCCAACATCTTCGACGCAGGTGTC
GCAGGTCTTCCCGACGATGACGCCGGTGAACTTCCCGCCGCCGTTGTTGTTTTGGAGCACGGAAAGACGA
TGACGGAAAAAGAGATCGTGGATTACGTCGCCAGTCAAGTAACAACCGCGAAAAAGTTGCGCGGAGGAGT
TGTGTTTGTGGACGAAGTACCGAAAGGTCTTACCGGAAAACTCGACGCAAGAAAAATCAGAGAGATCCTC
ATAAAGGCCAAGAAGGGCGGAAAGATCGCCGTGTAATT
Features (pLannotate 1.2.2; 14 found; start..end, strand, type, name):
     39..160     -  polyA_signal   SV40 poly(A) signal: SV40 polyadenylation signal
    183..251     -  CDS            large T antigen (fragment): large T antigen from SV40 (simian virus 40)
    267..399     +  CDS            TcR (fragment): tetracycline efflux protein; tet; confers resistance to tetracycline
    579..1167    -  rep_origin     ori: high-copy-number ColE1/pMB1/pBR322/pUC origin of replication
   1338..2198    -  CDS            AmpR: β-lactamase; bla; confers resistance to ampicillin, carbenicillin, and related antibiotics
   2199..2303    -  promoter       AmpR promoter: bla
   2330..2758    +  rep_origin     f1 ori (sequence partly withheld): f1 bacteriophage origin of replication; arrow indicates direction of (+) strand synthesis
   2790..2857    -  CDS            lacZα (fragment): LacZα fragment of β-galactosidase; lacZ fragment
   2916..2964    +  polyA_signal   poly(A) signal: synthetic polyadenylation signal
   2978..3069    +  misc_feature   pause site: RNA polymerase II transcriptional pause signal from the human α2 globin gene
   3083..3107    +  protein_bind   attB1: mutant version of attB; recombination site for the Gateway® BP reaction BP Clonase™
   3292..3313    -  protein_bind   5X UAS (fragment): five tandem copies of the "ScaI site" 17-mer CGGAGTACTGTCCTCCG, an upstream activating sequence (UAS) that efficiently binds yeast Gal4 (Webster et al., 1988; Pfeiffer et al., 2010) GAL4
   3622..3646    -  protein_bind   attB2: mutant version of attB; recombination site for the Gateway® BP reaction BP Clonase™
   3843..5495    +  CDS            luciferase: firefly luciferase; luc+; enhanced luc+ version of the luciferase gene
