[The description below was written by a language model from this plasmid's Addgene catalogue record and pLannotate feature annotations shown in this document.]
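Description:
pSGE_575_Ubi-2-Trl_dCP is a 5.5 kb firefly luciferase reporter plasmid for insect (Drosophila) cell expression. The backbone is recorded as unknown, but the annotated features show a layout typical of a promoterless luciferase reporter vector. It is maintained in E. coli through a high-copy ColE1/pUC-type origin and selected with ampicillin via the bla gene and its promoter. An f1 origin is also present. Short fragments annotated as lacZα, TcR and SV40 large T antigen appear to be backbone remnants rather than functional genes.

The reporter unit begins with a synthetic poly(A) signal and an RNA polymerase II pause site from the human α2 globin gene, which together limit read-through transcription from the backbone into the test region. Next comes a roughly 540 bp synthetic insert, 575_Ubi-2-Trl_dCP, flanked by attB1 and attB2 sites that reflect its introduction by Gateway cloning. Within the insert, the only annotated element is a fragment of a Gal4-binding UAS, which suggests that a Gal4 DNA-binding-domain fusion protein could be tethered there. The insert name hints at Ubi- and Trl-related sequence contexts, but the record does not define these components. Downstream, the catalogue lists the Drosophila synthetic core promoter (DSCP), which is not separately annotated and presumably lies between attB2 and the reporter gene. It drives the enhanced luc+ firefly luciferase coding sequence, which is terminated by an SV40 polyadenylation signal across the plasmid's numbering origin.

The stated purpose is simply a luciferase reporter. The design fits measuring how the cloned regulatory context, and factors recruited to it, affect transcription from a minimal core promoter in transfected insect cells.
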