Addgene plasmid #71167: pSGE_575_Ubi-2-Trl_dCP
Purpose: Luciferase reporter
Depositing lab: Alexander Stark. Depositing organization: Research Institute of Molecular Pathology (IMP). Publication: Transcriptional regulators form diverse groups with context-dependent regulatory functions. Stampfel G, Kazmar T, Frank O, Wienerroither S, Reiter F, Stark A. Nature. 2015 Nov 9. doi: 10.1038/nature15545. PubMed 26550828.
Backbone
  Vector backbone: unknown
  Vector type: Insect Expression, Luciferase
Growth in bacteria
  Bacterial resistance: Ampicillin, 100 μg/mL
  Growth temperature: 37°C
  Growth strain: DH5alpha
  Copy number: High Copy
Gene/Insert
  Gene/Insert name: 575_Ubi-2-Trl_dCP
  Species: Synthetic
  Promoter: DSCP Drosophila synthetic core promoter
  Tag / fusion protein: luciferase (C terminal on backbone)
  Cloning method: Gateway Cloning
  Sequencing primers: 5′ RVprimer3; 3′ LucNRev
Terms and licenses: Academic/Nonprofit Terms; Industry Terms: Not Available to Industry
How to cite: pSGE_575_Ubi-2-Trl_dCP was a gift from Alexander Stark (Addgene plasmid # 71167 ; http://n2t.net/addgene:71167 ; RRID:Addgene_71167)
