>Addgene plasmid #71167 | pSGE_575_Ubi-2-Trl_dCP | addgene partial sequence | sequence record 129075 | LucNRev 5'-CCTTATGCAGTTGCTCTCC-3'
GCGCCGGGCCTTTCTTTATGTTTTTGGCGTCTTCCATGGTGGCTTTACCAACAGTACCGGAATGCCGTTT
GGTATGCGTCTTGTGATTCAAAGTTGGCTTATTCAAAGGATATTAACGAAGGCAGCGGCACGTCTGCTCG
GCTCGAACATTCATTCACAACTGATGCTCTCAGCCACCCCGCGCCCTTTTATACCGCTGCGCTCGATCCC
CGGGCGAGCTCGATCGCAGATCTACCACTTTGTACAAGAAAGCTGGGTCGAATTCGCCCTTCCATGCATA
TGCTTATCACAACGGAAAGAACATCTTATTGCTGCTCTTTAAGGTTTTTTAAGGAATGAAGGTTTGGCCA
TTGCCTAAAATGGGCGAACTACAAATTATATTTATAAATAAATAGTTTTAATACAGTTTTAGGCCAGAAA
GGATAATGCAAAAGCAGTTCGATGGCTCCATGCTTCCGCTACAGTTACAAGTCCACCTTATCGGGCGCCC
ACTGTGAGTACGACTCATGCACGCACACATGCGCAGCTCTCTGAGTCACTCGCGCAAACGAAAATGACAC
GTATGGGAGCGGAGTACTGTCCTCCGAGGCCAGTGCGTGCATGTGTATGCGAGTTTATCAATGCTGTTGA
ACTGCGGTTAACAAAAACAACATCGCACACGTATTTGGCTCATTGAAAACATTCTCACACACACTGGCAC
ACGCATTTCAATTAAAGCCTTAAAAGGCCAGAAAAAAACCGCAGTTGAAGCACCCAAAAAGGGCGAATTC
GGAGCCTGCTTTTTTGTACAAACTTGTGGTACC
